Addgene plasmid #227442: GFP-BAF
Purpose: Mammalian expression of GFP-BAF
Depositing lab: David Pellman. Depositing organization: Dana-Farber Cancer Institute. Publication: Mechanisms generating cancer genome complexity from a single cell division error. Umbreit NT, Zhang CZ, Lynch LD, Blaine LJ, Cheng AM, Tourdot R, Sun L, Almubarak HF, Judge K, Mitchell TJ, Spektor A, Pellman D. Science. 2020 Apr 17;368(6488):eaba0712. doi: 10.1126/science.aba0712. PubMed 32299917.
Backbone
  Vector backbone: pLenti CMV Neo DEST Addgene 17392
  Vector type: Mammalian Expression, Lentiviral
  Selectable markers: Neomycin (select with G418)
Growth in bacteria
  Bacterial resistance: Ampicillin, 100 μg/mL
  Growth temperature: 37°C
  Growth strain: NEB Stable
  Copy number: Unknown
Gene/Insert
  Gene/Insert name: Barrier-to-autointegration factor (alt name: BAF)
  Species: H. sapiens (human)
  Entrez Gene: BANF1 (a.k.a. BAF, BCRP1, D14S1460, NGPS)
  Tag / fusion protein: EGFP (N terminal on insert)
Terms and licenses: Academic/Nonprofit Terms; Industry Terms: Not Available to Industry
How to cite: GFP-BAF was a gift from David Pellman (Addgene plasmid # 227442 ; http://n2t.net/addgene:227442 ; RRID:Addgene_227442)
