[The description below was written by a language model from this plasmid's Addgene catalogue record and pLannotate feature annotations shown in this document.]
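Description:
GFP-BAF is a lentiviral transfer plasmid for mammalian expression of human barrier-to-autointegration factor (BANF1, also called BAF) carrying EGFP at its N terminus. It was built in the pLenti CMV Neo DEST backbone, and the attB1 and attB2 sites flanking the fusion show that the insert was introduced by Gateway recombination. In bacteria the 9.2 kb plasmid replicates from a high-copy ColE1/pUC-type origin and is selected with ampicillin through the β-lactamase gene. An f1 origin, an SV40 origin, and lac/T3/T7 cloning-vector remnants are also present in the backbone.

The viral portion has a third-generation-style layout. An RSV promoter replaces the upstream part of the 5' LTR to drive genomic RNA in packaging cells. It is followed by the HIV-1 Ψ packaging signal with a gag fragment, the Rev response element for Rev-dependent nuclear export, and the cPPT/CTS element that aids nuclear import of the reverse-transcribed genome. Within the provirus, the CMV enhancer/promoter drives the EGFP-BANF1 open reading frame, and a downstream WPRE enhances transcript expression. A separate mouse PGK promoter drives NeoR, so transduced or transfected cells can be selected with G418. The cassette ends in a truncated 3' LTR (annotated by the software as a truncated 5' LTR), followed by an SV40 polyadenylation signal.

The construct supports stable or transient expression of fluorescent BAF for live or fixed imaging. BAF is a chromatin-binding protein associated with the nuclear envelope. The associated publication concerns genome complexity arising from cell division errors, although the record does not state the specific experimental use.
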