Features (pLannotate 1.2.2; 32 found; start..end, strand, type, name):
      1..589     +  rep_origin     ori: high-copy-number ColE1/pMB1/pBR322/pUC origin of replication
    772..864     +  CDS            lacI (fragment): lac repressor; lacI; The lac repressor binds to the lac operator to inhibit transcription in E. coli. This inhibition can be relieved by adding lactose or isopropyl-β-D-thiogalactopyranoside (IPTG).
    877..898     +  protein_bind   CAP binding site: CAP binding activates transcription in the presence of cAMP. E. coli catabolite activator protein
    913..943     +  promoter       lac promoter: promoter for the E. coli lac operon
    951..967     +  protein_bind   lac operator: The lac repressor binds to the lac operator to inhibit transcription in E. coli. This inhibition can be relieved by adding lactose or isopropyl-β-D-thiogalactopyranoside (IPTG). lac repressor encoded by lacI
   1012..1030    +  promoter       T3 promoter: promoter for bacteriophage T3 RNA polymerase
   1058..1284    +  promoter       RSV promoter: Rous sarcoma virus enhancer/promoter
   1285..1465    +  LTR            5' LTR (truncated): truncated 5' long terminal repeat (LTR) from HIV-1
   1512..1637    +  misc_feature   HIV-1 Ψ: packaging signal of human immunodeficiency virus type 1
   1621..1984    +  CDS            HIV-1 gag (fragment): gag protein from human immunodeficiency virus 1; gag
   2130..2363    +  misc_feature   RRE: The Rev response element (RRE) of HIV-1 allows for Rev-dependent mRNA export from the nucleus to the cytoplasm.
   2740..2840    +  CDS            Rev (fragment): human immunodeficiency virus 1 (HIV-1) Rev protein; rev; enhances nuclear export of unspliced and incompletely spliced viral mRNAs
   2859..2975    +  misc_feature   cPPT/CTS: central polypurine tract and central termination sequence of HIV-1
   2998..3301    +  enhancer       CMV enhancer: human cytomegalovirus immediate early enhancer
   3302..3505    +  promoter       CMV promoter: human cytomegalovirus (CMV) immediate early promoter
   3610..3634    +  protein_bind   attB1: mutant version of attB; recombination site for the Gateway® BP reaction BP Clonase™
   3652..4368    +  CDS            EGFP: EGFP is a basic (constitutively fluorescent) green fluorescent protein published in 1996, derived from Aequorea victoria. It is reported to be a rapidly-maturing weak dimer with moderate acid sensitivity.
   4384..4650    +  CDS            BANF1: BAF_HUMAN - Also known as BAF, BCRG1. Experimental evidence at protein level: Swiss-Prot protein existence level 1. (Microbial infection) In case of poxvirus infection, has an antiviral activity by blocking viral DNA replication. From Homo sapiens (Human).
   4652..4688    +  misc_feature   MCS (fragment): multiple cloning site
   4709..4733    -  protein_bind   attB2: mutant version of attB; recombination site for the Gateway® BP reaction BP Clonase™
   4764..5352    +  misc_feature   WPRE: woodchuck hepatitis virus posttranscriptional regulatory element
   5395..5894    +  promoter       PGK promoter: mouse phosphoglycerate kinase 1 promoter
   5908..6711    +  CDS            NeoR/KanR: aminoglycoside phosphotransferase from Tn5; aph(3')-II (or nptII); confers resistance to neomycin, kanamycin, and G418 (Geneticin®)
   6732..6869    +  CDS            nef (fragment): NEF_HV1LA - Experimental evidence at protein level: Swiss-Prot protein existence level 1. Extracellular Nef protein targets CD4(+) T-lymphocytes for apoptosis by interacting with CXCR4 surface receptors. From Human immunodeficiency virus type 1 group M subtype B (isolate Lai) (HIV-1).
   6855..7035    +  LTR            5' LTR (truncated): truncated 5' long terminal repeat (LTR) from HIV-1
   7107..7228    +  polyA_signal   SV40 poly(A) signal: SV40 polyadenylation signal
   7268..7403    +  rep_origin     SV40 ori: SV40 origin of replication
   7424..7442    -  promoter       T7 promoter: promoter for bacteriophage T7 RNA polymerase
   7450..7605    +  CDS            lacZα (fragment): LacZα fragment of β-galactosidase; lacZ fragment
   7610..8038    +  rep_origin     f1 ori (sequence partly withheld): f1 bacteriophage origin of replication; arrow indicates direction of (+) strand synthesis
   8091..8195    +  promoter       AmpR promoter: bla
   8196..9056    +  CDS            AmpR: β-lactamase; bla; confers resistance to ampicillin, carbenicillin, and related antibiotics
>Addgene plasmid #227442 | GFP-BAF | addgene full sequence | sequence record 450593 | Addgene NGS Result
TTGAGATCCTTTTTTTCTGCGCGTAATCTGCTGCTTGCAAACAAAAAAACCACCGCTACCAGCGGTGGTT
TGTTTGCCGGATCAAGAGCTACCAACTCTTTTTCCGAAGGTAACTGGCTTCAGCAGAGCGCAGATACCAA
ATACTGTTCTTCTAGTGTAGCCGTAGTTAGGCCACCACTTCAAGAACTCTGTAGCACCGCCTACATACCT
CGCTCTGCTAATCCTGTTACCAGTGGCTGCTGCCAGTGGCGATAAGTCGTGTCTTACCGGGTTGGACTCA
AGACGATAGTTACCGGATAAGGCGCAGCGGTCGGGCTGAACGGGGGGTTCGTGCACACAGCCCAGCTTGG
AGCGAACGACCTACACCGAACTGAGATACCTACAGCGTGAGCTATGAGAAAGCGCCACGCTTCCCGAAGG
GAGAAAGGCGGACAGGTATCCGGTAAGCGGCAGGGTCGGAACAGGAGAGCGCACGAGGGAGCTTCCAGGG
GGAAACGCCTGGTATCTTTATAGTCCTGTCGGGTTTCGCCACCTCTGACTTGAGCGTCGATTTTTGTGAT
GCTCGTCAGGGGGGCGGAGCCTATGGAAAAACGCCAGCAACGCGGCCTTTTTACGGTTCCTGGCCTTTTG
CTGGCCTTTTGCTCACATGTTCTTTCCTGCGTTATCCCCTGATTCTGTGGATAACCGTATTACCGCCTTT
GAGTGAGCTGATACCGCTCGCCGCAGCCGAACGACCGAGCGCAGCGAGTCAGTGAGCGAGGAAGCGGAAG
AGCGCCCAATACGCAAACCGCCTCTCCCCGCGCGTTGGCCGATTCATTAATGCAGCTGGCACGACAGGTT
TCCCGACTGGAAAGCGGGCAGTGAGCGCAACGCAATTAATGTGAGTTAGCTCACTCATTAGGCACCCCAG
GCTTTACACTTTATGCTTCCGGCTCGTATGTTGTGTGGAATTGTGAGCGGATAACAATTTCACACAGGAA
ACAGCTATGACCATGATTACGCCAAGCGCGCAATTAACCCTCACTAAAGGGAACAAAAGCTGGAGCTGCA
AGCTTAATGTAGTCTTATGCAATACTCTTGTAGTCTTGCAACATGGTAACGATGAGTTAGCAACATGCCT
TACAAGGAGAGAAAAAGCACCGTGCATGCCGATTGGTGGAAGTAAGGTGGTACGATCGTGCCTTATTAGG
AAGGCAACAGACGGGTCTGACATGGATTGGACGAACCACTGAATTGCCGCATTGCAGAGATATTGTATTT
AAGTGCCTAGCTCGATACATAAACGGGTCTCTCTGGTTAGACCAGATCTGAGCCTGGGAGCTCTCTGGCT
AACTAGGGAACCCACTGCTTAAGCCTCAATAAAGCTTGCCTTGAGTGCTTCAAGTAGTGTGTGCCCGTCT
GTTGTGTGACTCTGGTAACTAGAGATCCCTCAGACCCTTTTAGTCAGTGTGGAAAATCTCTAGCAGTGGC
GCCCGAACAGGGACTTGAAAGCGAAAGGGAAACCAGAGGAGCTCTCTCGACGCAGGACTCGGCTTGCTGA
AGCGCGCACGGCAAGAGGCGAGGGGCGGCGACTGGTGAGTACGCCAAAAATTTTGACTAGCGGAGGCTAG
AAGGAGAGAGATGGGTGCGAGAGCGTCAGTATTAAGCGGGGGAGAATTAGATCGCGATGGGAAAAAATTC
GGTTAAGGCCAGGGGGAAAGAAAAAATATAAATTAAAACATATAGTATGGGCAAGCAGGGAGCTAGAACG
ATTCGCAGTTAATCCTGGCCTGTTAGAAACATCAGAAGGCTGTAGACAAATACTGGGACAGCTACAACCA
TCCCTTCAGACAGGATCAGAAGAACTTAGATCATTATATAATACAGTAGCAACCCTCTATTGTGTGCATC
AAAGGATAGAGATAAAAGACACCAAGGAAGCTTTAGACAAGATAGAGGAAGAGCAAAACAAAAGTAAGAC
CACCGCACAGCAAGCGGCCGCTGATCTTCAGACCTGGAGGAGGAGATATGAGGGACAATTGGAGAAGTGA
ATTATATAAATATAAAGTAGTAAAAATTGAACCATTAGGAGTAGCACCCACCAAGGCAAAGAGAAGAGTG
GTGCAGAGAGAAAAAAGAGCAGTGGGAATAGGAGCTTTGTTCCTTGGGTTCTTGGGAGCAGCAGGAAGCA
CTATGGGCGCAGCGTCAATGACGCTGACGGTACAGGCCAGACAATTATTGTCTGGTATAGTGCAGCAGCA
GAACAATTTGCTGAGGGCTATTGAGGCGCAACAGCATCTGTTGCAACTCACAGTCTGGGGCATCAAGCAG
CTCCAGGCAAGAATCCTGGCTGTGGAAAGATACCTAAAGGATCAACAGCTCCTGGGGATTTGGGGTTGCT
CTGGAAAACTCATTTGCACCACTGCTGTGCCTTGGAATGCTAGTTGGAGTAATAAATCTCTGGAACAGAT
TTGGAATCACACGACCTGGATGGAGTGGGACAGAGAAATTAACAATTACACAAGCTTAATACACTCCTTA
ATTGAAGAATCGCAAAACCAGCAAGAAAAGAATGAACAAGAATTATTGGAATTAGATAAATGGGCAAGTT
TGTGGAATTGGTTTAACATAACAAATTGGCTGTGGTATATAAAATTATTCATAATGATAGTAGGAGGCTT
GGTAGGTTTAAGAATAGTTTTTGCTGTACTTTCTATAGTGAATAGAGTTAGGCAGGGATATTCACCATTA
TCGTTTCAGACCCACCTCCCAACCCCGAGGGGACCCGACAGGCCCGAAGGAATAGAAGAAGAAGGTGGAG
AGAGAGACAGAGACAGATCCATTCGATTAGTGAACGGATCTCGACGGTATCGGTTAACTTTTAAAAGAAA
AGGGGGGATTGGGGGGTACAGTGCAGGGGAAAGAATAGTAGACATAATAGCAACAGACATACAAACTAAA
GAATTACAAAAACAAATTACAAAATTCAAAATTTTATCGATAAGCTTGGGAGTTCCGCGTTACATAACTT
ACGGTAAATGGCCCGCCTGGCTGACCGCCCAACGACCCCCGCCCATTGACGTCAATAATGACGTATGTTC
CCATAGTAACGCCAATAGGGACTTTCCATTGACGTCAATGGGTGGAGTATTTACGGTAAACTGCCCACTT
GGCAGTACATCAAGTGTATCATATGCCAAGTACGCCCCCTATTGACGTCAATGACGGTAAATGGCCCGCC
TGGCATTATGCCCAGTACATGACCTTATGGGACTTTCCTACTTGGCAGTACATCTACGTATTAGTCATCG
CTATTACCATGGTGATGCGGTTTTGGCAGTACATCAATGGGCGTGGATAGCGGTTTGACTCACGGGGATT
TCCAAGTCTCCACCCCATTGACGTCAATGGGAGTTTGTTTTGGCACCAAAATCAACGGGACTTTCCAAAA
TGTCGTAACAACTCCGCCCCATTGACGCAAATGGGCGGTAGGCGTGTACGGTGGGAGGTCTATATAAGCA
GAGCTCGTTTAGTGAACCGTCAGATCGCCTGGAGACGCCATCCACGCTGTTTTGACCTCCATAGAAGACA
CCGACTCTAGTCCAGTGTGGTGGAATTCTGCAGATATCAACAAGTTTGTACAAAAAAGCAGGCTCGCTAC
CGGTCGCCACCATGGTGAGCAAGGGCGAGGAGCTGTTCACCGGGGTGGTGCCCATCCTGGTCGAGCTGGA
CGGCGACGTAAACGGCCACAAGTTCAGCGTGTCCGGCGAGGGCGAGGGCGATGCCACCTACGGCAAGCTG
ACCCTGAAGTTCATCTGCACCACCGGCAAGCTGCCCGTGCCCTGGCCCACCCTCGTGACCACCCTGACCT
ACGGCGTGCAGTGCTTCAGCCGCTACCCCGACCACATGAAGCAGCACGACTTCTTCAAGTCCGCCATGCC
CGAAGGCTACGTCCAGGAGCGCACCATCTTCTTCAAGGACGACGGCAACTACAAGACCCGCGCCGAGGTG
AAGTTCGAGGGCGACACCCTGGTGAACCGCATCGAGCTGAAGGGCATCGACTTCAAGGAGGACGGCAACA
TCCTGGGGCACAAGCTGGAGTACAACTACAACAGCCACAACGTCTATATCATGGCCGACAAGCAGAAGAA
CGGCATCAAGGTGAACTTCAAGATCCGCCACAACATCGAGGACGGCAGCGTGCAGCTCGCCGACCACTAC
CAGCAGAACACCCCCATCGGCGACGGCCCCGTGCTGCTGCCCGACAACCACTACCTGAGCACCCAGTCCG
CCCTGAGCAAAGACCCCAACGAGAAGCGCGATCACATGGTCCTGCTGGAGTTCGTGACCGCCGCCGGGAT
CACTCTCGGCATGGACGAGCTGTACAAGTCCGGACTCAGATCCATGACAACCTCCCAAAAGCACCGAGAC
TTCGTGGCAGAGCCCATGGGGGAGAAGCCAGTGGGGAGCCTGGCTGGGATTGGTGAAGTCCTGGGCAAGA
AGCTGGAGGAAAGGGGTTTTGACAAGGCCTATGTTGTCCTTGGCCAGTTTCTGGTGCTAAAGAAAGATGA
AGACCTCTTCCGGGAATGGCTGAAAGACACTTGTGGCGCCAACGCCAAGCAGTCCCGGGACTGCTTCGGA
TGCCTTCGAGAGTGGTGCGACGCCTTCTTGTGAATTCTGCAGTCGACGGTACCGCGGGCCCGGGATCCAC
CGGATCTAGATAACTGATACCCAGCTTTCTTGTACAAAGTGGTTGATATCCAGCACAGTGGCGGCCGCTC
GACAATCAACCTCTGGATTACAAAATTTGTGAAAGATTGACTGGTATTCTTAACTATGTTGCTCCTTTTA
CGCTATGTGGATACGCTGCTTTAATGCCTTTGTATCATGCTATTGCTTCCCGTATGGCTTTCATTTTCTC
CTCCTTGTATAAATCCTGGTTGCTGTCTCTTTATGAGGAGTTGTGGCCCGTTGTCAGGCAACGTGGCGTG
GTGTGCACTGTGTTTGCTGACGCAACCCCCACTGGTTGGGGCATTGCCACCACCTGTCAGCTCCTTTCCG
GGACTTTCGCTTTCCCCCTCCCTATTGCCACGGCGGAACTCATCGCCGCCTGCCTTGCCCGCTGCTGGAC
AGGGGCTCGGCTGTTGGGCACTGACAATTCCGTGGTGTTGTCGGGGAAGCTGACGTCCTTTCCATGGCTG
CTCGCCTGTGTTGCCACCTGGATTCTGCGCGGGACGTCCTTCTGCTACGTCCCTTCGGCCCTCAATCCAG
CGGACCTTCCTTCCCGCGGCCTGCTGCCGGCTCTGCGGCCTCTTCCGCGTCTTCGCCTTCGCCCTCAGAC
GAGTCGGATCTCCCTTTGGGCCGCCTCCCCGCCTGGAATTCTGCAGATATCCGGACTAGTGATCTAATTC
TACCGGGTAGGGGAGGCGCTTTTCCCAAGGCAGTCTGGAGCATGCGCTTTAGCAGCCCCGCTGGGCACTT
GGCGCTACACAAGTGGCCTCTGGCCTCGCACACATTCCACATCCACCGGTAGGCGCCAACCGGCTCCGTT
CTTTGGTGGCCCCTTCGCGCCACCTTCTACTCCTCCCCTAGTCAGGAAGTTCCCCCCCGCCCCGCAGCTC
GCGTCGTGCAGGACGTGACAAATGGAAGTAGCACGTCTCACTAGTCTCGTGCAGATGGACAGCACCGCTG
AGCAATGGAAGCGGGTAGGCCTTTGGGGCAGCGGCCAATAGCAGCTTTGCTCCTTCGCTTTCTGGGCTCA
GAGGCTGGGAAGGGGTGGGTCCGGGGGCGGGCTCAGGGGCGGGCTCAGGGGCGGGGCGGGCGCCCGAAGG
TCCTCCGGAGGCCCGGCATTCTGCACGCTTCAAAAGCGCACGTCTGCCGCGCTGTTCTCCTCTTCCTCAT
CTCCGGGCCTTTCGACCTGCAGCCAATATGGGATCGGCCATTGAACAAGATGGATTGCACGCAGGTTCTC
CGGCCGCTTGGGTGGAGAGGCTATTCGGCTATGACTGGGCACAACAGACAATCGGCTGCTCTGATGCCGC
CGTGTTCCGGCTGTCAGCGCAGGGGCGCCCGGTTCTTTTTGTCAAGACCGACCTGTCCGGTGCCCTGAAT
GAACTGCAGGACGAGGCAGCGCGGCTATCGTGGCTGGCCACGACGGGCGTTCCTTGCGCAGCTGTGCTCG
ACGTTGTCACTGAAGCGGGAAGGGACTGGCTGCTATTGGGCGAAGTGCCGGGGCAGGATCTCCTGTCATC
TCACCTTGCTCCTGCCGAGAAAGTATCCATCATGGCTGATGCAATGCGGCGGCTGCATACGCTTGATCCG
GCTACCTGCCCATTCGACCACCAAGCGAAACATCGCATCGAGCGAGCACGTACTCGGATGGAAGCCGGTC
TTGTCGATCAGGATGATCTGGACGAAGAGCATCAGGGGCTCGCGCCAGCCGAACTGTTCGCCAGGCTCAA
GGCGCGCATGCCCGACGGCGAGGATCTCGTCGTGACCCATGGCGATGCCTGCTTGCCGAATATCATGGTG
GAAAATGGCCGCTTTTCTGGATTCATCGACTGTGGCCGGCTGGGTGTGGCGGACCGCTATCAGGACATAG
CGTTGGCTACCCGTGATATTGCTGAAGAGCTTGGCGGCGAATGGGCTGACCGCTTCCTCGTGCTTTACGG
TATCGCCGCTCCCGATTCGCAGCGCATCGCCTTCTATCGCCTTCTTGACGAGTTCTTCTGAGGGGATCCG
TCGAGGGCCCGGTACCTTTAAGACCAATGACTTACAAGGCAGCTGTAGATCTTAGCCACTTTTTAAAAGA
AAAGGGGGGACTGGAAGGGCTAGCTCACTCCCAACGAAGACAAGATCTGCTTTTTGCTTGTACTGGGTCT
CTCTGGTTAGACCAGATCTGAGCCTGGGAGCTCTCTGGCTAACTAGGGAACCCACTGCTTAAGCCTCAAT
AAAGCTTGCCTTGAGTGCTTCAAGTAGTGTGTGCCCGTCTGTTGTGTGACTCTGGTAACTAGAGATCCCT
CAGACCCTTTTAGTCAGTGTGGAAAATCTCTAGCAGTAGTAGTTCATGTCATCTTATTATTCAGTATTTA
TAACTTGCAAAGAAATGAATATCAGAGAGTGAGAGGAACTTGTTTATTGCAGCTTATAATGGTTACAAAT
AAAGCAATAGCATCACAAATTTCACAAATAAAGCATTTTTTTCACTGCATTCTAGTTGTGGTTTGTCCAA
ACTCATCAATGTATCTTATCATGTCTGGCTCTAGCTATCCCGCCCCTAACTCCGCCCATCCCGCCCCTAA
CTCCGCCCAGTTCCGCCCATTCTCCGCCCCATGGCTGACTAATTTTTTTTATTTATGCAGAGGCCGAGGC
CGCCTCGGCCTCTGAGCTATTCCAGAAGTAGTGAGGAGGCTTTTTTGGAGGCCTAGGGACGTACCCAATT
CGCCCTATAGTGAGTCGTATTACGCGCGCTCACTGGCCGTCGTTTTACAACGTCGTGACTGGGAAAACCC
TGGCGTTACCCAACTTAATCGCCTTGCAGCACATCCCCCTTTCGCCAGCTGGCGTAATAGCGAAGAGGCC
CGCACCGATCGCCCTTCCCAACAGTTGCGCAGCCTGAATGGCGAATGGG
[124 nt withheld, positions 7610-7733]
C
[91 nt withheld, positions 7735-7825]
A
[49 nt withheld, positions 7827-7875]
CCTTTGACGTTGGAGTCCACGTTCTTT
[37 nt withheld, positions 7903-7939]
ACCCTATCTCGGTCTATTCTTTTGATTTATAAGGGATTTTGCCGATTTCGGCCTATTGGTTAAAAAATGA
GCTGATTTAACAAAAATTTAACGCGAATTTTAACAAAATATTAACGCTTACAATTTAGGTGGCACTTTTC
GGGGAAATGTGCGCGGAACCCCTATTTGTTTATTTTTCTAAATACATTCAAATATGTATCCGCTCATGAG
ACAATAACCCTGATAAATGCTTCAATAATATTGAAAAAGGAAGAGTATGAGTATTCAACATTTCCGTGTC
GCCCTTATTCCCTTTTTTGCGGCATTTTGCCTTCCTGTTTTTGCTCACCCAGAAACGCTGGTGAAAGTAA
AAGATGCTGAAGATCAGTTGGGTGCACGAGTGGGTTACATCGAACTGGATCTCAACAGCGGTAAGATCCT
TGAGAGTTTTCGCCCCGAAGAACGTTTTCCAATGATGAGCACTTTTAAAGTTCTGCTATGTGGCGCGGTA
TTATCCCGTATTGACGCCGGGCAAGAGCAACTCGGTCGCCGCATACACTATTCTCAGAATGACTTGGTTG
AGTACTCACCAGTCACAGAAAAGCATCTTACGGATGGCATGACAGTAAGAGAATTATGCAGTGCTGCCAT
AACCATGAGTGATAACACTGCGGCCAACTTACTTCTGACAACGATCGGAGGACCGAAGGAGCTAACCGCT
TTTTTGCACAACATGGGGGATCATGTAACTCGCCTTGATCGTTGGGAACCGGAGCTGAATGAAGCCATAC
CAAACGACGAGCGTGACACCACGATGCCTGTAGCAATGGCAACAACGTTGCGCAAACTATTAACTGGCGA
ACTACTTACTCTAGCTTCCCGGCAACAATTAATAGACTGGATGGAGGCGGATAAAGTTGCAGGACCACTT
CTGCGCTCGGCCCTTCCGGCTGGCTGGTTTATTGCTGATAAATCTGGAGCCGGTGAGCGTGGGTCTCGCG
GTATCATTGCAGCACTGGGGCCAGATGGTAAGCCCTCCCGTATCGTAGTTATCTACACGACGGGGAGTCA
GGCAACTATGGATGAACGAAATAGACAGATCGCTGAGATAGGTGCCTCACTGATTAAGCATTGGTAACTG
TCAGACCAAGTTTACTCATATATACTTTAGATTGATTTAAAACTTCATTTTTAATTTAAAAGGATCTAGG
TGAAGATCCTTTTTGATAATCTCATGACCAAAATCCCTTAACGTGAGTTTTCGTTCCACTGAGCGTCAGA
CCCCGTAGAAAAGATCAAAGGATCTTC
